Addgene plasmid #72179: Unc5b.z-Fc-His
Purpose: Expresses the extracellular region of the Unc5B, isoform z protein, C-terminally fused to the Fc region of human IgG1 + 6X histidine tag.
Depositing lab: Woj Wojtowicz. Depositing organization: University of California, Berkeley. Publication: An extracellular biochemical screen reveals that FLRTs and Unc5s mediate neuronal subtype recognition in the retina. Visser JJ, Cheng Y, Perry SC, Chastain AB, Parsa B, Masri SS, Ray TA, Kay JN, Wojtowicz WM. Elife. 2015 Dec 3;4. pii: e08149. doi: 10.7554/eLife.08149. PubMed 26633812.
Backbone
  Vector backbone: pCMVi-SV40ori
  Vector type: Mammalian Expression
Growth in bacteria
  Bacterial resistance: Ampicillin, 100 μg/mL
  Growth temperature: 37°C
  Growth strain: DH5alpha
  Copy number: High Copy
Gene/Insert
  Gene/Insert name: Unc5b.z (alt names: Unc5B, isoform z; Unc5h2; NCBI gene ID 107449)
  Species: M. musculus (mouse)
  Insert size (bp): 1095
  Entrez Gene: Unc5b (a.k.a. 6330415E02Rik, A630020F16, D10Bwg0792e, Unc5h2)
  Promoter: CMV
  Tag / fusion protein: Fc-His (C terminal on backbone)
  Cloning method: Restriction Enzyme; 5′ cloning site NotI (not destroyed); 3′ cloning site SpeI (not destroyed)
  Sequencing primers: 5′ GTCAGAGGTAACTCCCGTTGC; 3′ ATCATGAGGGTGTCCTTG
Terms and licenses: Academic/Nonprofit Terms; Industry Terms: Not Available to Industry
Depositor comments: Unc5b.z is missing exon 8.
How to cite: Unc5b.z-Fc-His was a gift from Woj Wojtowicz (Addgene plasmid # 72179 ; http://n2t.net/addgene:72179 ; RRID:Addgene_72179)
