[The description below was written by a language model from this plasmid's Addgene catalogue record and pLannotate feature annotations shown in this document.]
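Description:
Unc5b.z-Fc-His is a 6.8 kb mammalian expression plasmid built on the pCMVi-SV40ori backbone for producing a soluble, tagged ectodomain of the mouse netrin receptor Unc5B. It is maintained in E. coli as a high-copy plasmid through a ColE1/pUC-type origin and selected with ampicillin via the β-lactamase gene. The backbone also carries an f1 phage origin and short remnants of rop, bom and lacZα that have no functional role here. An SV40 enhancer/early promoter region is present, which includes the SV40 origin named in the backbone. It would permit episomal amplification in cells that supply large T antigen.

The expression cassette is driven by the human CMV immediate-early enhancer and promoter followed by CMV intron A, an arrangement commonly used to boost transcript levels in transfected mammalian cells. Downstream, a 1,095 bp fragment encoding the extracellular region of Unc5B isoform z sits between retained NotI and SpeI sites. The depositor notes that this isoform lacks exon 8. The ectodomain is joined in frame at its C terminus to the Fc region of human IgG1 and a 6×His tag, both supplied by the backbone, and the transcript ends at an SV40 polyadenylation signal. The His tag is stated in the catalogue entry but is not separately annotated in the feature table.

The Fc portion would typically dimerise the fusion protein and allow capture or detection with Fc-binding reagents, while the His tag offers metal-affinity purification. The associated publication describes an extracellular biochemical interaction screen linking FLRT and Unc5 proteins to neuronal subtype recognition in the retina, consistent with use of this plasmid to make recombinant ectodomain for binding assays.
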