Features (pLannotate 1.2.2; 14 found; start..end, strand, type, name):
     25..408     +  enhancer       CMV enhancer: human cytomegalovirus immediate early enhancer
    410..609     +  promoter       CMV promoter: human cytomegalovirus (CMV) immediate early promoter
    748..1573    +  intron         CMV intron A: human cytomegalovirus intron A (Chapman et al., 1991)
   1610..2704    +  CDS            Unc5b (fragment): UNC5B_MOUSE - Also known as Unc5h2. Experimental evidence at protein level: Swiss-Prot protein existence level 1. Receptor for netrin required for axon guidance. Mediates axon repulsion of neuronal growth cones in the developing nervous system upon ligand binding. Axon repulsion in growth cones may be caused by its association with DCC that may trigger signaling for repulsion (By similarity). Functions as netrin receptor that negatively regulates vascular branching during angiogenesis (PubMed:15510105). Mediates retraction of tip cell filopodia on endothelial growth cones in response to netrin
   2711..3391    +  CDS            IGHG1 (fragment): IGHG1_HUMAN - Experimental evidence at protein level: Swiss-Prot protein existence level 1. Constant region of immunoglobulin heavy chains. Immunoglobulins, also known as antibodies, are membrane-bound or secreted glycoproteins produced by B lymphocytes. In the recognition phase of humoral immunity, the membrane-bound immunoglobulins serve as receptors which, upon binding of a specific antigen, trigger the clonal expansion and differentiation of B lymphocytes into immunoglobulins- secreting plasma cells. Secreted immunoglobulins mediate the effector phase of humoral immunity, which results in
   3441..3562    +  polyA_signal   SV40 poly(A) signal: SV40 polyadenylation signal
   3771..4359    -  rep_origin     ori: high-copy-number ColE1/pMB1/pBR322/pUC origin of replication
   4530..5390    -  CDS            AmpR: β-lactamase; bla; confers resistance to ampicillin, carbenicillin, and related antibiotics
   5391..5495    -  promoter       AmpR promoter: bla
   5590..5625    +  CDS            rop (fragment): Rop protein, which maintains plasmids at low copy number; rop
   5648..5978    +  promoter       SV40 promoter: SV40 enhancer and early promoter
   6101..6200    +  misc_feature   bom (fragment): basis of mobility region from pBR322
   6228..6656    -  rep_origin     f1 ori (sequence partly withheld): f1 bacteriophage origin of replication; arrow indicates direction of (+) strand synthesis
   6660..6817    -  CDS            lacZα (fragment): LacZα fragment of β-galactosidase; lacZ fragment
>Addgene plasmid #72179 | Unc5b.z-Fc-His | depositor full sequence | sequence record 131365 | Full Sequence
GTCGAGGTCTCGACGGTATCGATTGACATTGATTATTGACTAGCTAGTTATTAATAGTAATCAATTACGG
GGTCATTAGTTCATAGCCCATATATGGAGTTCCGCGTTACATAACTTACGGTAAATGGCCCGCCTGGCTG
ACCGCCCAACGACCCCCGCCCATTGACGTCAATAATGACGTATGTTCCCATAGTAACGCCAATAGGGACT
TTCCATTGACGTCAATGGGTGGAGTATTTACGGTAAACTGCCCACTTGGCAGTACATCAAGTGTATCATA
TGCCAAGTCCGCCCCCTATTGACGTCAATGACGGTAAATGGCCCGCCTGGCATTATGCCCAGTACATGAC
CTTACGGGACTTTCCTACTTGGCAGTACATCTACGTATTAGTCATCGCTATTACCATGGTGATGCGGTTT
TGGCAGTACACCAATGGGCGTGGATAGCGGTTTGACTCACGGGGATTTCCAAGTCTCCACCCCATTGACG
TCAATGGGAGTTTGTTTTGGCACCAAAATCAACGGGACTTTCCAAAATGTCGTAATAACCCCGCCCCGTT
GACGCAAATGGGCGGTAGGCGTGTACGGTGGGAGGTCTATATAAGCAGAGCTCGTTTAGTGAACCGTCAG
ATCGCCTGGAGACGCCATCCACGCTGTTTTGACCTCCATAGAAGACACCGGGACCGATCCAGCCTCCGCG
GCCGGGAACGGTGCATTGGAACGCGGATTCCCCGTGCCAAGAGTGACGTAAGTACCGCCTATAGACTCTA
TAGGCACACCCCTTTGGCTCTTATGCATGCTATACTGTTTTTGGCTTGGGGCCTATACACCCCCGCTTCC
ATATGCTATAGGTGATGGTATAGCTTAGCCTATAGGTGTGGGTTATTGACCATTATTGACCACTCCCCTA
TTGGTGACGATACTTTCCATTACTAATCCATAACATGGCTCTTTGCCACAACTATCTCTATTGGCTATAT
GCCAATACTCTGTCCTTCAGAGACTGACACGGACTCTGTATTTTTACAGGATGGGGTCCCATTTATTATT
TACAAATTCACATATACAACAACGCCGTCCCCCGTGCCCGCAGTTTTTATTAAACATAGCGTGGGATCTC
CACGCGAATCTCGGGTACGTGTTCCGGACATGGGCTCTTCTCCGGTAGCGGCGGAGCTTCCACATCCGAG
CCCTGGTCCCATGCCTCCAGCGGCTCATGGTCGCTCGGCAGCTCCTTGCTCCTAACAGTGGAGGCCAGAC
TTAGGCACAGCACAATGCCCACCACCACCAGTGTGCCGCACAAGGCCGTGGCGGTAGGGTATGTGTCTGA
AAATGAGCTCGGAGATTGGGCTCGCACCGCTGACGCAGATGGAAGACTTAAGGCAGCGGCAGAAGAAGAT
GCAGGCAGCTGAGTTGTTGTATTCTGATAAGAGTCAGAGGTAACTCCCGTTGCGGTGCTGTTAACGGTGG
AGGGCAGTGTAGTCTGAGCAGTACTCGTTGCTGCCGCGCGCGCCACCAGACATAATAGCTGACAGACTAA
CAGACTGTTCCTTTCCATGGGTCTTTTCTGCAGAAGCTTGAATTCTCGAGGATCCGCGGCCGCGCCACCA
TGAGGGCCCGGAGCGGGGTGCGGAGCGCGCTGCTGCTGGCGCTGCTGCTTTGCTGGGATCCGACACCGAG
CCTAGCAGGCGTTGACTCTGCTGGCCAGGTGCTCCCAGACTCCTACCCATCAGCCCCTGCGGAGCAGCTG
CCGTACTTCCTATTGGAGCCACAGGACGCCTACATCGTAAAGAACAAGCCAGTGGAACTGCACTGCAGAG
CCTTCCCTGCCACGCAGATCTACTTCAAGTGTAATGGCGAGTGGGTCAGCCAGAATGACCACGTCACACA
GGAGAGCCTGGATGAGGCCACAGGCTTGCGGGTGCGAGAGGTGCAGATCGAGGTGTCACGGCAGCAAGTG
GAGGAACTCTTCGGGCTCGAGGACTACTGGTGCCAGTGCGTGGCCTGGAGCTCTTCGGGAACTACCAAGA
GTCGCCGAGCCTACATCCGCATTGCCTACTTGCGCAAGAACTTTGACCAGGAGCCTCTGGCCAAGGAGGT
ACCCTTGGATCATGAGGTCCTTCTGCAGTGCCGCCCACCGGAGGGAGTGCCTGTGGCTGAGGTGGAATGG
CTCAAGAATGAAGATGTCATTGACCCCGCTCAGGACACTAACTTCCTGCTCACCATTGACCACAACCTCA
TCATCCGCCAGGCGCGCCTCTCAGACACGGCCAACTACACCTGTGTGGCCAAGAATATCGTGGCCAAGCG
CCGGAGCACCACGGCCACAGTCATCGTCTATGTGAATGGAGGCTGGTCCAGCTGGGCAGAGTGGTCACCC
TGTTCCAATCGCTGTGGCCGAGGCTGGCAGAAGCGTACTCGGACCTGCACCAATCCAGCCCCACTCAATG
GAGGCGCCTTCTGTGAGGGACAGGCCTTCCAGAAGACAGCTTGCACCACCGTGTGCCCAGTGGATGGAGC
GTGGACCGAGTGGAGCAAGTGGTCTGCCTGCAGCACAGAGTGTGCGCACTGGCGCAGCCGCGAGTGCATG
GCACCGCCACCCCAGAACGGAGGCCGTGACTGCAGCGGGACGCTACTTGACTCCAAGAACTGCACTGATG
GGCTGTGCGTGCTGACCCTGGAGACATCGGGAGATGTGGCACTGACTAGTGACAAAACTCACACATGCCC
ACCGTGCCCAGCACCTGAACTCCTGGGGGGACCGTCAGTCTTCCTCTTCCCCCCAAAACCCAAGGACACC
CTCATGATCTCCCGGACCCCTGAGGTCACATGCGTGGTGGTGGACGTGAGCCACGAAGACCCTGAGGTCA
AGTTCAACTGGTACGTGGACGGCGTGGAGGTGCATAATGCCAAGACAAAGCCGCGGGAGGAGCAGTACAA
CAGCACGTACCGTGTGGTCAGCGTCCTCACCGTCCTGCACCAGGACTGGCTGAATGGCAAGGAGTACAAG
TGCAAGGTCTCCAACAAAGCCCTCCCAGCCCCCATCGAGAAAACCATCTCCAAAGCCAAAGGGCAGCCCC
GAGAACCACAGGTGTATACCCTGCCCCCATCCCGGGATGAGCTGACCAAGAACCAGGTCAGCCTGACCTG
CCTGGTCAAAGGCTTCTATCCCAGCGACATCGCCGTGGAGTGGGAGAGCAATGGGCAGCCGGAGAACAAC
TACAAGACCACGCCTCCCGTGCTGGACTCCGACGGCTCCTTCTTCCTCTACAGCAAGCTCACCGTGGACA
AGAGCAGGTGGCAGCAGGGGAACGTCTTCTCATGCTCCGTGATGCATGAGGCTCTGCACAACCACTACAC
GCAGAAGAGCCTCTCCCTGTCTCCGGGTAAAGGCGGCCATCATCACCATCACCATTAATCTAGAGATCTT
ATTAAAGCAGAACTTGTTTATTGCAGCTTATAATGGTTACAAATAAAGCAATAGCATCACAAATTTCACA
AATAAAGCATTTTTTTCACTGCATTCTAGTTGTGGTTTGTCCAAACTCATCAATGTATCTTATCATGTCT
GGTCGACTCTAGCTAGACTCTTCCGCTTCCTCGCTCACTGACTCGCTGCGCTCGGTCGTTCGGCTGCGGC
GAGCGGTATCAGCTCACTCAAAGGCGGTAATACGGTTATCCACAGAATCAGGGGATAACGCAGGAAAGAA
CATGTGAGCAAAAGGCCAGCAAAAGGCCAGGAACCGTAAAAAGGCCGCGTTGCTGGCGTTTTTCCATAGG
CTCCGCCCCCCTGACGAGCATCACAAAAATCGACGCTCAAGTCAGAGGTGGCGAAACCCGACAGGACTAT
AAAGATACCAGGCGTTTCCCCCTGGAAGCTCCCTCGTGCGCTCTCCTGTTCCGACCCTGCCGCTTACCGG
ATACCTGTCCGCCTTTCTCCCTTCGGGAAGCGTGGCGCTTTCTCATAGCTCACGCTGTAGGTATCTCAGT
TCGGTGTAGGTCGTTCGCTCCAAGCTGGGCTGTGTGCACGAACCCCCCGTTCAGCCCGACCGCTGCGCCT
TATCCGGTAACTATCGTCTTGAGTCCAACCCGGTAAGACACGACTTATCGCCACTGGCAGCAGCCACTGG
TAACAGGATTAGCAGAGCGAGGTATGTAGGCGGTGCTACAGAGTTCTTGAAGTGGTGGCCTAACTACGGC
TACACTAGAAGAACAGTATTTGGTATCTGCGCTCTGCTGAAGCCAGTTACCTTCGGAAAAAGAGTTGGTA
GCTCTTGATCCGGCAAACAAACCACCGCTGGTAGCGGTGGTTTTTTTGTTTGCAAGCAGCAGATTACGCG
CAGAAAAAAAGGATCTCAAGAAGATCCTTTGATCTTTTCTACGGGGTCTGACGCTCAGTGGAACGAAAAC
TCACGTTAAGGGATTTTGGTCATGAGATTATCAAAAAGGATCTTCACCTAGATCCTTTTAAATTAAAAAT
GAAGTTTTAAATCAATCTAAAGTATATATGAGTAAACTTGGTCTGACAGTTACCAATGCTTAATCAGTGA
GGCACCTATCTCAGCGATCTGTCTATTTCGTTCATCCATAGTTGCCTGACTCCCCGTCGTGTAGATAACT
ACGATACGGGAGGGCTTACCATCTGGCCCCAGTGCTGCAATGATACCGCGAGACCCACGCTCACCGGCTC
CAGATTTATCAGCAATAAACCAGCCAGCCGGAAGGGCCGAGCGCAGAAGTGGTCCTGCAACTTTATCCGC
CTCCATCCAGTCTATTAATTGTTGCCGGGAAGCTAGAGTAAGTAGTTCGCCAGTTAATAGTTTGCGCAAC
GTTGTTGCCATTGCTACAGGCATCGTGGTGTCACGCTCGTCGTTTGGTATGGCTTCATTCAGCTCCGGTT
CCCAACGATCAAGGCGAGTTACATGATCCCCCATGTTGTGCAAAAAAGCGGTTAGCTCCTTCGGTCCTCC
GATCGTTGTCAGAAGTAAGTTGGCCGCAGTGTTATCACTCATGGTTATGGCAGCACTGCATAATTCTCTT
ACTGTCATGCCATCCGTAAGATGCTTTTCTGTGACTGGTGAGTACTCAACCAAGTCATTCTGAGAATAGT
GTATGCGGCGACCGAGTTGCTCTTGCCCGGCGTCAATACGGGATAATACCGCGCCACATAGCAGAACTTT
AAAAGTGCTCATCATTGGAAAACGTTCTTCGGGGCGAAAACTCTCAAGGATCTTACCGCTGTTGAGATCC
AGTTCGATGTAACCCACTCGTGCACCCAACTGATCTTCAGCATCTTTTACTTTCACCAGCGTTTCTGGGT
GAGCAAAAACAGGAAGGCAAAATGCCGCAAAAAAGGGAATAAGGGCGACACGGAAATGTTGAATACTCAT
ACTCTTCCTTTTTCAATATTATTGAAGCATTTATCAGGGTTATTGTCTCATGAGCGGATACATATTTGAA
TGTATTTAGAAAAATAAACAAATAGGGGTTCCGCGCACATTTCCCCGAAAAGTGCCACCTGACGTCTAAG
AAACCATTATTATCATGACATTAACCTATAAAAATAGGCGTATCACGAGGCCCTTTCGTCTCGCGCGTTT
CGGTGATGACGGTGAAAACCTCTGACACATGCAGCTCCCGGAGGAATGTGTGTCAGTTAGGGTGTGGAAA
GTCCCCAGGCTCCCCAGGCAGGCAGAAGTATGCAAAGCATGCATCTCAATTAGTCAGCAACCAGGTGTGG
AAAGTCCCCAGGCTCCCCAGCAGGCAGAAGTATGCAAAGCATGCATCTCAATTAGTCAGCAACCATAGTC
CCGCCCCTAACTCCGCCCATCCCGCCCCTAACTCCGCCCAGTTCCGCCCATTCTCCGCCCCATGGCTGAC
TAATTTTTTTTATTTATGCAGAGGCCGAGGCCGCCTCTGCCTCTGAGCTATTCCAGAAGTAGTGAGGAGG
CTTTTTTGGAGGCCTAGGCTTTTGCAAAAAGCTCCCGGGAGCTTGTATATCCATTTTCGTCCCGGAGACG
GTCACAGCTTGTCTGTAAGCGGATGCCGGGAGCAGACAAGCCCGTCAGGGCGCGTCAGCGGGTGTTGGCG
GGTGTCGGGGCTGGCTTAACTATGCGGCATCAGAGCAGATTGTACTGAGAGTGCACCATATGCGGTGTGA
AATACCGCACAGATGCGTAAGGAGAAAATACCGCATCAGGAAATTGTAAGCGTTAATATTTTGTTAAAAT
TCGCGTTAAATTTTTGTTAAATCAGCTCATTTTTTAACCAATAGGCCGAAATCGGCAAAATCCCTTATAA
ATCAAAAGAATAGACCGAGATAGGGT
[37 nt withheld, positions 6327-6363]
AAAGAACGTGGACTCCAACGTCAAAGG
[49 nt withheld, positions 6391-6439]
T
[91 nt withheld, positions 6441-6531]
G
[124 nt withheld, positions 6533-6656]
CCATTCGCCATTCAGGCTGCGCAACTGTTGGGAAGGGCGATCGGTGCGGGCCTCTTCGCTATTACGCCAG
CTGGCGAAAGGGGGATGTGCTGCAAGGCGATTAAGTTGGGTAACGCCAGGGTTTTCCCAGTCACGACGTT
GTAAAACGACGGCCAGTGAATT
