>Addgene plasmid #72179 | Unc5b.z-Fc-His | addgene partial sequence | sequence record 135380 | pMRB101-F 5'-aagatgcaggcagctgagtt-3'
CGTTGCGGTGCTGTTAACGGTGGAGGGCAGTGTAGTCTGAGCAGTACTCGTTGCTGCCGCGCGCGCCACC
AGACATAATAGCTGACAGACTAACAGACTGTTCCTTTCCATGGGTCTTTTCTGCAGAAGCTTGAATTCTC
GAGGATCCGCGGCCGCGCCACCATGAGGGCCCGGAGCGGGGTGCGGAGCGCGCTGCTGCTGGCGCTGCTG
CTTTGCTGGGATCCGACACCGAGCCTAGCAGGCGTTGACTCTGCTGGCCAGGTGCTCCCAGACTCCTACC
CATCAGCCCCTGCGGAGCAGCTGCCGTACTTCCTATTGGAGCCACAGGACGCCTACATCGTAAAGAACAA
GCCAGTGGAACTGCACTGCAGAGCCTTCCCTGCCACGCAGATCTACTTCAAGTGTAATGGCGAGTGGGTC
AGCCAGAATGACCACGTCACACAGGAGAGCCTGGATGAGGCCACAGGCTTGCGGGTGCGAGAGGTGCAGA
TCGAGGTGTCACGGCAGCAAGTGGAGGAACTCTTCGGGCTCGAGGACTACTGGTGCCAGTGCGTGGCCTG
GAGCTCTTCGGGAACTACCAAGAGTCGCCGAGCCTACATCCGCATTGCCTACTTGCGCAAGAAC
