>Addgene plasmid #72179 | Unc5b.z-Fc-His | addgene partial sequence | sequence record 135737 | SV40pA-R 5'-GAAATTTGTGATGCTATTGC-3'
ATAAGATCTCTAGATTAATGGTGATGGTGATGATGGCCGCCTTTACCCGGAGACAGGGAGAGGCTCTTCT
GCGTGTAGTGGTTGTGCAGAGCCTCATGCATCACGGAGCATGAGAAGACGTTCCCCTGCTGCCACCTGCT
CTTGTCCACGGTGAGCTTGCTGTAGAGGAAGAAGGAGCCGTCGGAGTCCAGCACGGGAGGCGTGGTCTTG
TAGTTGTTCTCCGGCTGCCCATTGCTCTCCCACTCCACGGCGATGTCGCTGGGATAGAAGCCTTTGACCA
GGCAGGTCAGGCTGACCTGGTTCTTGGTCAGCTCATCCCGGGATGGGGGCAGGGTATACACCTGTGGTTC
TCGGGGCTGCCCTTTGGCTTTGGAGATGGTTTTCTCGATGGGGGCTGGGAGGGCTTTGTTGGAGACCTTG
CACTTGTACTCCTTGCCATTCAGCCAGTCCTGGTGCAGGACGGTGAGGACGCTGACCACACGGTACGTGC
TGTTGTACTGCTCCTCCCGCGGCTTTGTCTTGGCATTATGCACCTCCACGCCGTCCACGTACCAGTTGAA
CTTGACCTCAGGGTCTTCGTGGCTCACGTCCACCACCACGCATGTGACCTCAGGGGTCCGGGAGATCATG
AGGGTGTCCTTGGGTTTTGGGGGGAAGAGGAAGACTGACGGTCCCCCCAGGAGTTCAGGTGCTGGGCACG
GTGGGCATGTGTGAGTTTTGTCACTAGTCAGTGCCACATCTCCCGATGTCTCCAGGGTCAGCACGCACAG
CC
